Addgene plasmid #170906: pGREAT18
Purpose: GoldenBraid Double Transcriptional Unit - pAtUBQ10_E-Luc_AtHSP18.2t+pNOS_Red-F_NOSt
Depositing lab: Markita Landry. Depositing organization: University of California, Berkeley. Publication: A Ratiometric Dual Color Luciferase Reporter for Fast Characterization of Transcriptional Regulatory Elements in Plants. Gonzalez-Grandio E, Demirer GS, Ma W, Brady S, Landry MP. ACS Synth Biol. 2021 Sep 14. doi: 10.1021/acssynbio.1c00248. PubMed 34520169.
Backbone
  Vector backbone: pDGB1_omega1
  Backbone manufacturer: Diego Orzaez Lab
  Backbone size w/o insert (bp): 2925
  Vector type: Plant Expression, Luciferase, Synthetic Biology
Growth in bacteria
  Bacterial resistance: Spectinomycin, 50 μg/mL
  Growth temperature: 37°C
  Growth strain: DH5alpha
  Copy number: High Copy
Gene/Insert
  Gene/Insert name: E-Luc (alt name: Enhanced beetle luciferase)
  Species: Pyrearinus termitilluminans (E-Luc) and Luciola curciata (Red-F)
  Insert size (bp): 4975
  Mutation: c.375C>T silent mutation to remove BbsI site (E-Luc), p.S286Y Red mutant (RedF)
  Promoter: pAtUBQ10
  Cloning method: Restriction Enzyme; 5′ cloning site Esp3I (destroyed during cloning); 3′ cloning site Esp3I (destroyed during cloning)
  Sequencing primers: 5′ GGGAAACGCCTGGTATCTTT; 3′ CCGATCCCCGGAATTAGATC
Terms and licenses: Academic/Nonprofit Terms; Industry Terms: Not Available to Industry
Depositor comments: Encodes both E-Luc and Red-F transcriptional units. Insert can be excised by BsaI digestion. Requires pSOUP for replication in agrobacterium . Please visit https://www.biorxiv.org/content/10.1101/2021.05.26.443018v2 to read the preprint on bioRxiv
How to cite: pGREAT18 was a gift from Markita Landry (Addgene plasmid # 170906 ; http://n2t.net/addgene:170906 ; RRID:Addgene_170906)
