[The description below was written by a language model from this plasmid's Addgene catalogue record and pLannotate feature annotations shown in this document.]
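Description:
pGREAT18 is a GoldenBraid binary plant expression plasmid built in the pDGB1_omega1 backbone, carrying two transcriptional units that together form a ratiometric dual-colour luciferase reporter. It replicates at high copy in E. coli from a ColE1/pUC-type origin and is selected with spectinomycin through the aadA gene. The backbone also carries the pSa origin, which lacks its own replicase function, so the plasmid needs the pSOUP helper to replicate in Agrobacterium. Left and right T-DNA border repeats from the nopaline C58 Ti plasmid flank the payload, allowing Agrobacterium-mediated delivery into plant cells.

In the first unit, the Arabidopsis UBQ10 promoter drives E-Luc, an enhanced beetle luciferase from Pyrearinus termitilluminans, terminated by the Arabidopsis HSP18.2 terminator. This coding sequence has a silent change that removes an internal BbsI site. In the second unit, the nopaline synthase promoter and terminator drive Red-F, a Luciola cruciata firefly luciferase carrying the S286Y substitution, described in the record as a red mutant. The automated feature table finds the HSP terminator, the NOS elements and the Luciola luciferase, but it does not annotate the UBQ10 promoter or the E-Luc coding sequence, which presumably occupy the unannotated region upstream of the HSP terminator. Several short hits, such as the dU6-3, AmpR promoter, GmR and Tn903 fragments, are likely backbone remnants or chance matches rather than functional parts.

The two units were joined by Esp3I assembly, which destroyed those sites, and the combined insert can be released with BsaI for further GoldenBraid assembly. The associated work uses two spectrally distinct luciferases on one T-DNA, with one signal normalising the other, for fast characterisation of transcriptional regulatory elements in plants.
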