Features (pLannotate 1.2.2; 14 found; start..end, strand, type, name):
   1396..1412    -  promoter       dU6-3 promoter (fragment): RNA polymerase III promoter for Drosophila U6-3 snRNA (Port et al., 2014)
   2293..2541    +  terminator     HSP terminator: efficient transcription terminator from the Arabidopsis thaliana heat shock protein 18.2 gene (Nagaya et al., 2010)
   2632..2811    +  promoter       NOS promoter: nopaline synthase promoter
   2870..4489    +  CDS            LUCI_LUCCR: Experimental evidence at protein level: Swiss-Prot protein existence level 1. Produces green light with a wavelength of 544 nm. From Luciola cruciata (Japanese firefly) (Genji firefly).
   4516..4768    +  terminator     NOS terminator: nopaline synthase terminator and poly(A) signal
   4889..4976    +  promoter       AmpR promoter (fragment): bla
   5010..5034    +  misc_feature   RB T-DNA repeat: right border repeat from nopaline C58 T-DNA
   5125..5713    -  rep_origin     ori: high-copy-number ColE1/pMB1/pBR322/pUC origin of replication
   5887..6675    -  CDS            aadA: S3AD_ECOLX - Experimental evidence at protein level: Swiss-Prot protein existence level 1. Mediates bacterial resistance to the antibiotics streptomycin and spectinomycin. From Escherichia coli.
   6682..6738    -  CDS            GmR (fragment): gentamycin acetyltransferase; aacC1; confers resistance to gentamycin
   6914..6937    -  promoter       Pc promoter (fragment): intI1 (promoter lies within the coding sequence); class 1 integron promoter
   7213..7314    +  CDS            TRA2_ECOLX (fragment): Protein predicted: Swiss-Prot protein existence level 4. Required for transposition of transposon Tn903. From Escherichia coli.
   7319..7754    +  rep_origin     pSa ori: origin of replication from bacterial plasmid pSa
   7881..3       +  misc_feature   LB T-DNA repeat (across the origin): left border repeat from nopaline C58 T-DNA (truncated)
>Addgene plasmid #170906 | pGREAT18 | addgene full sequence | sequence record 334505 | Addgene NGS Result
TAACGGATCCGGTCTCAGGAGGTCGACGAGTCAGTAATAAACGGCGTCAAAGTGGTTGCAGCCGGCACAC
ACGAGTCGTGTTTATCAACTCAAAGCACAAATACTTTTCCTCAACCTAAAAATAAGGCAATTAGCCAAAA
ACAACTTTGCGTGTAAACAACGCTCAATACACGTGTCATTTTATTATTAGCTATTGCTTCACCGCCTTAG
CTTTCTCGTGACCTAGTCGTCCTCGTCTTTTCTTCTTCTTCTTCTATAAAACAATACCCAAAGAGCTCTT
CTTCTTCACAATTCAGATTTCAATTTCTCAAAATCTTAAAAACTTTCTCTCAATTCTCTCTACCGTGATC
AAGGTAAATTTCTGTGTTCCTTATTCTCTCAAAATCTTCGATTTTGTTTTCGTTCGATCCCAATTTCGTA
TATGTTCTTTGGTTTAGATTCTGTTAATCTTAGATCGAAGATGATTTTCTGGGTTTGATCGTTAGATATC
ATCTTAATTCTCGATTAGGGTTTCATAGATATCATCCGATTTGTTCAAATAATTTGAGTTTTGTCGAATA
ATTACTCTTCGATTTGTGATTTCTATCTAGATCTGGTGTTAGTTTCTAGTTTGTGCGATCGAATTTGTCG
ATTAATCTGAGTTTTTCTGATTAACAGAATGGAGAGAGAGAAGAACGTGGTGTACGGCCCCGAGCCCAAG
CACCCTCTGGGCAACTTCACCGCCGGCGAGATGCTGTACAACGCTCTGCACAAGCACTCCCACATCCCCC
AGGCCATCCTGGACGTGATGGGCAACGAGTCCCTTTCCTACCAGGAGTTCTTCGACACTACTGTGAAGCT
GGGCCAGAGCCTCCAGAACTGTGGCTACAAGATGAACGATGTCGTGTCGATCTGTGCAGAGAACAACAAG
AGATTCTTCATCCCCATCATCTCCGCCTGGTACATCGGCATGGTGGTGGCCCCTGTGAACGAGGACTATA
TCCCAGACGAGCTGTGTAAAGTGACCGGCATCTCCAAGCCGATCCTGGTCTTTACCACTAGGAAGATCCT
GCCTAAGGTTTTGGAGGTTAAAGACAGAACCAACTACATAAAGAGGATCATCATACTGGACTCTGAAGAG
AACCTGCTGGGCTGCGAGAGCCTGCACAACTTCATGTCCAGGTACTCCGACAACAACCTCCAAACATTCA
AGCCTCTGCACTACGACCCTGTGGACCAGGTAGCCGCCATCCTGTGCTCCTCCGGCACAACCGGCCTGCC
TAAAGGCGTGATGCAGACCCACAGGAACATCTGTGTGAGACTCACACACGCATCTGACCCCAGAGTGGGT
ACACAACTCATCCCCGGCGTATCCGTGCTGGCCTACCTGCCATTCTTCCACGCCTTCGGCTTCAGTATCA
ACCTGGGCTATTTCATGGTGGGCCTGAGAGTGGTGATGCTCCGAAGGTTTAACCAGGAGGTGTTCCTGAA
GGCCATCCAGGACTACGAGGTGAGGAGCGTGATCAACGTTCCCTCCACAATCCTGTTCCTGTCCAAGAGC
CCTCTGGTGGACAAGTACGACCTATCCACCCTGGCGGAGCTGTGCTGTGGAGCCGCTCCTCTGGCGAAGG
AGGTGGCCGAGATCGCCGTGAAGAGGCTGAACCTGCCAGGGATACGGTGTGGCTACGGTCTAACAGAGTC
TACCTCCGCCAACATCCATACTCTGCACAACGAGTTCAAGTCCGGCTCCCTGGGCAAGGTGACACCTTAC
ATGGCCGCCAAGATCATCGACAGGAACACCGGCGAGGCCCTGGGTCCAAACCAGGTGGGCGAGCTGTGCA
TCTGGGGACCTATGGTAACAAAAGGCTATGTGAACAACCCACAGGCTACTAAGGAGGCCATCGACGACGA
CGGCTGGCTGCACTCTGGCGACTTCGGCTACTACGACGAGGACGAGTATTTCTACATCGTGGACCGGTAC
AAGGAGCTGATCAAATACAAGGGCTATCAGGTCGCCCCTGTGGAGCTGGAGGAGATCCTCCTTCAGCACC
CAGGCATCAGGGACGTGGCCGTCGTGGGTATCCCTGACATCGAGGCCGGCGAGCTGCCAGCCGGCTTCGT
GGTGAAGCAGCCCGGCGCCCAACTCACCGCTAAGGAGGTGTACGACTTCCTGGCCCAGAGGGTGTCTCAC
TCCAAGTACCTGAGGGGCGGCGTAAGGTTCGTGGACTCTATCCCCAGGAACGTGACAGGCAAGATTAGTC
GAAAAGAGCTGAGGGAGGCCCTGATGGAGAAGGCTTCTAAGCTGTAAGCTTATATGAAGATGAAGATGAA
ATATTTGGTGTGTCAAATAAAAAGCTTGTGTGCTTAAGTTTGTGTTTTTTTCTTGGCTTGTTGTGTTATG
AATTTGTGGCTTTTTCTAATATTAAATGAATGTAAGATCTCATTATAATGAATAAACAAATGTTTCTATA
ATCCATTGTGAATGTTTTGTTGGATCTCTTCTGCAGCATATAACTACTGTATGTGCTATGGTATGGACTA
TGGAATATGATTAAAGATAAGCGCTGTCAGGAGATACATGAGAATTAAGGGAGTCACGGTATGACCCCCG
CCGATGACGCGGGACAAGCCGTTTTACGTTTGGAACTGACAGAACCGCAACGTTGAAGGAGCCACTGAGC
CGCGGGTTTCTGGAGTTTAATGAGCTAAGCACATACGTCAGAAACCATTATTGCGCGTTCAAAAGTCGCC
TAAGGTCACTATCAGCTAGCAAATATTTCTTGTCAAAAATGCTCCACTGACGTTCCATAAATTCCCCTCG
GTATCCAATTAGAGTCTCATATTCACTCTCAACTCGATCGAGGCAATGGAGAACATGGAGAACGACGAGA
ACATTGTGGTGGGACCCAAGCCGTTCTACCCGATCGAGGAGGGTTCCGCTGGCACCCAGCTGCGCAAGTA
CATGGAGCGCTACGCTAAGCTGGGTGCTATCGCCTTCACCAACGCCGTGACCGGTGTGGATTACTCCTAC
GCCGAGTACCTGGAGAAGTCCTGCTGCCTCGGAAAGGCCCTGCAGAACTACGGTCTGGTCGTGGATGGCC
GCATTGCCCTCTGCTCGGAGAACTGCGAGGAGTTCTTCATTCCCGTGATCGCTGGTCTGTTCATCGGAGT
CGGCGTTGCCCCAACCAACGAGATCTACACCCTGCGCGAGCTGGTCCACAGCCTGGGTATCAGCAAGCCG
ACCATCGTTTTCTCGAGCAAGAAGGGCCTCGACAAGGTTATCACCGTGCAAAAAACCGTCACCACCATCA
AGACCATCGTTATCCTGGATTCCAAGGTTGACTACCGCGGTTACCAGTGCCTCGACACCTTCATCAAGCG
TAACACCCCACCCGGCTTCCAAGCCTCCTCCTTCAAAACCGTGGAGGTTGATCGCAAGGAGCAGGTGGCC
CTGATCATGAACTCCTCCGGCTCCACCGGTCTGCCAAAGGGCGTGCAGCTGACCCACGAGAACACCGTCA
CCCGCTTCTCGCATGCCCGTGATCCCATCTACGGCAACCAGGTGTCCCCAGGCACCGCCGTCCTGACCGT
CGTGCCCCTCCACCACGGCTTCGGCATGTTCACCACTCTCGGCTACTTGATCTGCGGCTTCCGTGTGGTG
ATGCTGACTAAGTTCGACGAGGAGACTTTCCTCAAGACCCTGCAAGACTACAAGTGCACTTACGTGATCC
TGGTGCCGACCCTGTTCGCCATCCTGAACAAGAGCGAGCTGTTGAACAAATACGACCTGTCGAACCTGGT
GGAGATCGCTTCCGGCGGCGCCCCACTGTCGAAGGAAGTTGGCGAGGCCGTTGCTCGCCGCTTCAACCTG
CCCGGCGTCCGTCAGGGTTACGGCCTGACCGAGACTACCTCGGCTATCATCATCACCCCCGAGGGCGACG
ATAAGCCCGGCGCTTCCGGCAAGGTTGTTCCACTCTTCAAAGCCAAGGTGATCGACCTGGACACCAAGAA
GTCCCTGGGTCCCAACCGTCGCGGAGAAGTGTGCGTCAAGGGCCCCATGCTGATGAAGGGCTACGTCAAC
AACCCAGAGGCCACCAAGGAGTTGATCGACGAGGAGGGCTGGCTGCACACTGGTGACATCGGTTACTACG
ACGAAGAGAAGCACTTCTTCATCGTTGACCGCCTGAAGTCCTTGATCAAGTACAAGGGCTACCAGGTTCC
CCCCGCCGAGCTCGAGAGCGTCCTGCTGCAGCACCCCTCCATTTTCGATGCCGGAGTGGCCGGTGTCCCC
GATCCCGTGGCTGGCGAGCTGCCAGGTGCCGTCGTCGTGCTGGAGTCCGGCAAGAACATGACCGAGAAGG
AAGTGATGGATTACGTGGCCTCGCAAGTGTCCAACGCCAAGCGCCTGCGCGGCGGCGTGCGCTTCGTGGA
TGAGGTGCCCAAGGGCCTCACCGGAAAGATCGACGGTCGCGCTATCCGCGAGATCCTCAAGAAGCCCGTG
GCCAAGATGTGAGCTTGGAATGGATCTTCGATCCCGATCGTTCAAACATTTGGCAATAAAGTTTCTTAAG
ATTGAATCCTGTTGCCGGTCTTGCGACGATTATCATATAATTTCTGTTGAATTACGTTAAGCATGTAATA
ATTAACATGTAATGCATGACGTTATTTATGAGATGGGTTTTTATGATTAGAGTCCCGCAATTATACATTT
AATACGCGATAGAAAACAAAATATAGCGCGCAAACTAGGATAAATTATCGCGCGCGGTGTCATCTATGTT
ACTAGATCGGGAATTGCCAAGCTAATTCTTGAAGATGAAAGGGCCTCGTGATACGCCTATTTTTATAGGT
TAATGTCATGATAATAATGGTTTCTTAGACGTCAGGTGGCACTTTTCGGGGAAATGTGCGCGGAACCCCT
ATTTGTTTATTTTTCTAAATACATTCAAATATGTATCCGCTCATGAGACAATAACCCTGATAAATGCTTC
AATAATGGGACCGACTCGCGCTGTCATGAGACCGGATCCTGACAGGATATATTGGCGGGTAAACTAAGTC
GCTGTATGTGTTTGTTTGAGATCTCATGTGAGCAAAAGGCCAGCAAAAGGCCAGGAACCGTAAAAAGGCC
GCGTTGCTGGCGTTTTTCCATAGGCTCCGCCCCCCTGACGAGCATCACAAAAATCGACGCTCAAGTCAGA
GGTGGCGAAACCCGACAGGACTATAAAGATACCAGGCGTTTCCCCCTGGAAGCTCCCTCGTGCGCTCTCC
TGTTCCGACCCTGCCGCTTACCGGATACCTGTCCGCCTTTCTCCCTTCGGGAAGCGTGGCGCTTTCTCAT
AGCTCACGCTGTAGGTATCTCAGTTCGGTGTAGGTCGTTCGCTCCAAGCTGGGCTGTGTGCACGAACCCC
CCGTTCAGCCCGACCGCTGCGCCTTATCCGGTAACTATCGTCTTGAGTCCAACCCGGTAAGACACGACTT
ATCGCCACTGGCAGCAGCCACTGGTAACAGGATTAGCAGAGCGAGGTATGTAGGCGGTGCTACAGAGTTC
TTGAAGTGGTGGCCTAACTACGGCTACACTAGAAGAACAGTATTTGGTATCTGCGCTCTGCTGAAGCCAG
TTACCTTCGGAAGAAGAGTTGGTAGCTCTTGATCCGGCAAACAAACCACCGCTGGTAGCGGTGGTTTTTT
TGTTTGCAAGCAGCAGATTACGCGCAGAAAAAAAGGATCTCAAGAAGATCCTTTGATCTTTTCTACGGGG
TCTGACGCTCAGTGGAACGAAAACTCACGTTAAGGGATTTTGGTCATGAGATTATCAAAAAGGATCTTCA
CCTAGATCCTTTTAAATTAAAAATGAAGTTTTAAATCAATCTAAAGTATATATGTGTAACATTGGTCTAG
TGATTATTTGCCGACTACCTTGGTGATCTCGCCTTTCACGTAGTGGACAAATTCTTCCAACTGATCTGCG
CGCGAGGCCAAGCGATCTTCTTCTTGTCCAAGATAAGCCTGTCTAGCTTCAAGTATGACGGGCTGATACT
GGGCCGGCAGGCGCTCCATTGCCCAGTCGGCAGCGACATCCTTCGGCGCGATTTTGCCGGTTACTGCGCT
GTACCAAATGCGGGACAACGTAAGCACTACATTTCGCTCATCACCAGCCCAGTCGGGCGGCGAGTTCCAT
AGCGTTAAGGTTTCATTTAGCGCCTCAAATAGATCCTGTTCAGGAACCGGATCAAAGAGTTCCTCCGCCG
CTGGACCTACCAAGGCAACGCTATGTTCTCTTGCTTTTGTCAGCAAGATAGCCAGATCAATGTCGATCGT
GGCTGGCTCGAAGATACCTGCAAGAATGTCATTGCGCTGCCATTCTCCAAATTGCAGTTCGCGCTTAGCT
GGATAACGCCACGGAATGATGTCGTCGTGCACAACAATGGTGACTTCTACAGCGCGGAGAATCTCGCTCT
CTCCAGGGGAAGCCGAAGTTTCCAAAAGGTCGTTGATCAAAGCTCGCCGCGTTGTTTCATCAAGCCTTAC
GGTCACCGTAACCAGCAAATCAATATCACTGTGTGGCTTCAGGCCGCCATCCACTGCGGAGCCGTACAAA
TGTACGGCCAGCAACGTCGGTTCGAGATGGCGCTCGATGACGCCAACTACCTCTGATAGTTGAGTCGATA
CTTCGGCGATCACCGCTTCCCTCATAATGTTTAACTTTGTTTTAGGGCGACTGCCCTGCTGCGTAACATC
GTTGCTGCTCCATAACATCAAACATCGACCCACGGCGTAACGCGCTTGCTGCTTGGATGCCCGAGGCATA
GACTGTACCCCAAAAAAACAGTCATAACAAGCCATGAAAACCGCCACTGCGCCGTTACCACCGCTGCGTT
CGGTCAAGGTTCTGGACCAGTTGCGTGAGCGCATACGCTACTTGCATTACAGCTTACGAACCGAACAGGC
TTATGTCCACTGGGTTCGTGCCTTCATCCGTTTCCACGGTGTGCGTCACCCGGCAACCTTGGGTAGCAGC
GAAGTCGAGGCATTTCTGTCCTGGCTGGAACACCCCTTGTATTACTGTTTATGTAAGCAGACAGTTTTAT
TGTTCATGATGATATATTTTTATCTTGTGCAATGTAACATCAGAGATTTTGAGACACAACGTGGCTTTGT
TGAATAAATCGAACTTTTGCTGAGTTGAAGGATCAGATCACGCATCTTCCCGACAACGCAGACCGTTCCG
TGGCAAAGCAAAAGTTCAAAATCACCAACTGGTCCACCTACAACAAAGCTCTCATCAACCGTGGCTCCCT
CACTTTCTGGCTGGATGATGGGGCGATTCAGGCGATCCCCATCCAACAGCCCGCCGTCGAGCGGGCTTTT
TTATCCCCGGAAGCCTGTGGATAGAGGGTAGTTATCCACGTGAAACCGCTAATGCCCCGCAAAGCCTTGA
TTCACGGGGCTTTCCGGCCCGCTCCAAAAACTATCCACGTGAAATCGCTAATCAGGGTACGTGAAATCGC
TAATCGGAGTACGTGAAATCGCTAATAAGGTCACGTGAAATCGCTAATCAAAAAGGCACGTGAGAACGCT
AATAGCCCTTTCAGATCAACAGCTTGCAAACACCCCTCGCTCCGGCAAGTAGTTACAGCAAGTAGTATGT
TCAATTAGCTTTTCAATTATGAATATATATATCAATTATTGGTCGCCCTTGGCTTGTGGACAATGCGCTA
CGCGCACCGGCTCCGCCCGTGGACAACCGCAAGCGGTTGCCCACCGTCGAGCGCCTTTGCCCACAACCCG
GCGGCCGGCCGCAACAGATCGTTTTATAAATTTTTTTTTTTGAAAAAGAAAAAGCCCGAAAGGCGGCAAC
CTCTCGGGCTTCTGGATTTCCGATCCCCGGAATTAGATCTTGGCAGGATATATTGTGGTG
